>Addgene plasmid #117548 | pEPOR1CB0112 | addgene full sequence | sequence record 228086 | Addgene NGS Result
ACTATTGTCTTCTGCACGAAGTGGTTTAAACTATCAGTGTTTGACAGGATATATTGGCGGGTAAACCTAA
GAGAAAAGAGCGTTTATTAGAATAATCGGATATTTAAAAGGGCGTGAAAAGGTTTATCCGTTCGTCCATT
TGTATGTGCATGCCAACCACAGGGTTCCCCAGATCAGGCGCTGGCTGCTGAACCCCCAGCCGGAACTGAC
CCCACAAGGCCCTAGCGTTTGCAATGCACCAGGTCATCATTGACCCAGGCGTGTTCCACCAGGCCGCTGC
CTCGCAACTCTTCGCAGGCTTCGCCGACCTGCTCGCGCCACTTCTTCACGCGGGTGGAATCCGATCCGCA
CATGAGGCGGAAGGTTTCCAGCTTGAGCGGGTACGGCTCCCGGTGCGAGCTGAAATAGTCGAACATCCGT
CGGGCCGTCGGCGACAGCTTGCGGTACTTCTCCCATATGAATTTCGTGTAGTGGTCGCCAGCAAACAGCA
CGACGATTTCCTCGTCGATCAGGACCTGGCAACGGGACGTTTTCTTGCCACGGTCCAGGACGCGGAAGCG
GTGCAGCAGCGACACCGATTCCAGGTGCCCAACGCGGTCGGACGTGAAGCCCATCGCCGTCGCCTGTAGG
CGCGACAGGCATTCCTCGGCCTTCGTGTAATACCGGCCATTGATCGACCAGCCCAGGTCCTGGCAAAGCT
CGTAGAACGTGAAGGTGATCGGCTCGCCGATAGGGGTGCGCTTCGCGTACTCCAACACCTGCTGCCACAC
CAGTTCGTCATCGTCGGCCCGCAGCTCGACGCCGGTGTAGGTGATCTTCACGTCCTTGTTGACGTGGAAA
ATGACCTTGTTTTGCAGCGCCTCGCGCGGGATTTTCTTGTTGCGCGTGGTGAACAGGGCAGAGCGGGCCG
TGTCGTTTGGCATCGCTCGCATCGTGTCCGGCCACGGCGCAATATCGAACAAGGAAAGCTGCATTTCCTT
GATCTGCTGCTTCGTGTGTTTCAGCAACGCGGCCTGCTTGGCCTCGCTGACCTGTTTTGCCAGGTCCTCG
CCGGCGGTTTTTCGCTTCTTGGTCGTCATAGTTCCTCGCGTGTCGATGGTCATCGACTTCGCCAAACCTG
CCGCCTCCTGTTCAAGACGACGCGAACGCTCCACGGCGGCCGATGGCGCGGGCAGGGCAGGGGGAGCCAG
TTGCACGCTGTCGCGCTCGATCTTGGCCGTAGCTTGCTGGACCATCGAGCCGACGGACTGGAAGGTTTCG
CGGGGCGCACGCATGACGGTGCGGCTTGCGATGGTTTCGGCATCCTCGGCGGAAAACCCCGCGTCGATCA
GTTCTTGCCTGTATGCCTTCCGGTCAAACGTCCGATTCATTCACCCTCCTTGCGGGATTGCCCCGACTCA
CGCCGGGGCAATGTGCCCTTATTCCTGATTTGACCCGCCTGGTGCCTTGGTGTCCAGATAATCCACCTTA
TCGGCAATGAAGTCGGTCCCGTAGACCGTCTGGCCGTCCTTCTCGTACTTGGTATTCCGAATCTTGCCCT
GCACGAATACCAGCGACCCCTTGCCCAAATACTTGCCGTGGGCCTCGGCCTGAGAGCCAAAACACTTGAT
GCGGAAGAAGTCGGTGCGCTCCTGCTTGTCGCCGGCATCGTTGCGCCACATCTAGGATCTGCCAGGAACC
GTAAAAAGGCCGCGTTGCTGGCGTTTTTCCATAGGCTCCGCCCCCCTGACGAGCATCACAAAAATCGACG
CTCAAGTCAGAGGTGGCGAAACCCGACAGGACTATAAAGATACCAGGCGTTTCCCCCTGGAAGCTCCCTC
GTGCGCTCTCCTGTTCCGACCCTGCCGCTTACCGGATACCTGTCCGCCTTTCTCCCTTCGGGAAGCGTGG
CGCTTTCTCATAGCTCACGCTGTAGGTATCTCAGTTCGGTGTAGGTCGTTCGCTCCAAGCTGGGCTGTGT
GCACGAACCCCCCGTTCAGCCCGACCGCTGCGCCTTATCCGGTAACTATCGTCTTGAGTCCAACCCGGTA
AGACACGACTTATCGCCACTGGCAGCAGCCACTGGTAACAGGATTAGCAGAGCGAGGTATGTAGGCGGTG
CTACAGAGTTCTTGAAGTGGTGGCCTAACTACGGCTACACTAGAAGAACAGTATTTGGTATCTGCGCTCT
GCTGAAGCCAGTTACCTTCGGAAAAAGAGTTGGTAGCTCTTGATCCGGCAAACAAACCACCGCTGGTAGC
GGTGGTTTTTTTGTTTGCAAGCAGCAGATTACGCGCAGAAAAAAAGGATCTCAAGAAGATCCTTTGATCT
TTTCTACGGGGTCTGACGCTCAGTGGAACGAAAACTCACGTTAAGGGATTTTGGTCATGAGATTATCAAA
AAGGATCTTCACCTAGATCCTTTTAAATTAAAAATGAAGTTTTAAATCAATCTAAAGTATATATGAGTAA
ACTTGGTCTGACAGTTACCAATGCTTAATCAGTGAGGCACCTATCTCAGCGATCTGTCTATTTCGTTCAT
CCATAGTTGCCTGACTCCCCGTCGTGTAGATAACTACGATACGGGAGGGCTTACCATCTGGCCCCAGTGC
TGCAATGATACCGCGAGAACCACGCTCACCGGCTCCAGATTTATCAGCAATAAACCAGCCAGCCGGAAGG
GCCGAGCGCAGAAGTGGTCCTGCAACTTTATCCGCCTCCATCCAGTCTATTAATTGTTGCCGGGAAGCTA
GAGTAAGTAGTTCGCCAGTTAATAGTTTGCGCAACGTTGTTGCCATTGCTACAGGCATCGTGGTGTCACG
CTCGTCGTTTGGTATGGCTTCATTCAGCTCCGGTTCCCAACGATCAAGGCGAGTTACATGATCCCCCATG
TTGTGCAAAAAAGCGGTTAGCTCCTTCGGTCCTCCGATCGTTGTCAGAAGTAAGTTGGCCGCAGTGTTAT
CACTCATGGTTATGGCAGCACTGCATAATTCTCTTACTGTCATGCCATCCGTAAGATGCTTTTCTGTGAC
TGGTGAGTACTCAACCAAGTCATTCTGAGAATAGTGTATGCGGCGACCGAGTTGCTCTTGCCCGGCGTCA
ATACGGGATAATACCGCGCCACATAGCAGAACTTTAAAAGTGCTCATCATTGGAAAACGTTCTTCGGGGC
GAAAACTCTCAAGGATCTTACCGCTGTTGAGATCCAGTTCGATGTAACCCACTCGTGCACCCAACTGATC
TTCAGCATCTTTTACTTTCACCAGCGTTTCTGGGTGAGCAAAAACAGGAAGGCAAAATGCCGCAAAAAAG
GGAATAAGGGCGACACGGAAATGTTGAATACTCATACTCTTCCTTTTTCAATATTATTGAAGCATTTATC
AAGGTTATTGTCTCATGAGCGGATACATATTTGAATGTATTTAGAAAAATAAACAAATAGGGGTTCCGCG
CACGAATTGGCCAGCGCTGCCATTTTTGGGGTGAGGCCGTTCGCGGCCGAGGGGCGCAGCCCCTGGGGGG
ATGGGAGGCCCGCGTTAGCGGGCCGGGAGGGTTCGAGAAGGGGGGGCACCCCCCTTCGGCGTGCGCGGTC
ACGCGCACAGGGCGCAGCCCTGGTTAAAAACAAGGTTTATAAATATTGGTTTAAAAGCAGGTTAAAAGAC
AGGTTAGCGGTGGCCGAAAAACGGGCGGAAACCCTTGCAAATGCTGGATTTTCTGCCTGTGGACAGCCCC
TCAAATGTCAATAGGTGCGCCCCTCATCTGTCAGCACTCTGCCCCTCAAGTGTCAAGGATCGCGCCCCTC
ATCTGTCAGTAGTCGCGCCCCTCAAGTGTCAATACCGCAGGGCACTTATCCCCAGGCTTGTCCACATCAT
CTGTGGGAAACTCGCGTAAAATCAGGCGTTTTCGCCGATTTGCGAGGCTGGCCAGCTCCACGTCGCCGGC
CGAAATCGAGCCTGCCCCTCATCTGTCAACGCCGCGCCGGGTGAGTCGGCCCCTCAAGTGTCAACGTCCG
CCCCTCATCTGTCAGTGAGGGCCAAGTTTTCCGCGAGGTATCCACAACGCCGGCGGCCGCGGTGTCTCGC
ACACGGCTTCGACGGCGTTTCTGGCGCGTTTGCAGGGCCATAGACGGCCGCCAGCCCAGCGGCGAGGGCA
ACCAGCCCGGTGAGCGTCGCAAAGGAGATCCTGATCTGACTGATGGGCTGCCTGTATCGAGTGGTGATTT
TGTGCCGAGCTGCCGGTCGGGGAGCTGTTGGCTGGCTGGTGGCAGGATATATTGTGGTGTAAACAAATTG
ACGCTTAGACAACTTAATAACACATTGCGGACGTTTTTAATGTACTGGGGTGGATGCAGTGGGCCCCACT
CTGTGAAGACAAGCAAGAATTCAAGCTTGGAGGTCAACATGGTGGAGCACGACACTCTGGTCTACTCCAA
AAATGTCAAAGATACAGTCTCAGAAGATCAAAGGGCTATTGAGACTTTTCAACAAAGGATAATTTCGGGA
AACCTCCTCGGATTCCATTGCCCAGCTATCTGTCACTTCATCGAAAGGACAGTAGAAAAGGAAGGTGGCT
CCTACAAATGCCATCATTGCGATAAAGGAAAGGCTATCATTCAAGATCTCTCTGCCGACAGTGGTCCCAA
AGATGGACCCCCACCCACGAGGAGCATCGTGGAAAAAGAAGAGGTTCCAACCACGTCTACAAAGCAAGTG
GATTGATGTGATAACATGGTGGAGCACGACACTCTGGTCTACTCCAAAAATGTCAAAGATACAGTCTCAG
AAGATCAAAGGGCTATTGAGACTTTTCAACAAAGGATAATTTCGGGAAACCTCCTCGGATTCCATTGCCC
AGCTATCTGTCACTTCATCGAAAGGACAGTAGAAAAGGAAGGTGGCTCCTACAAATGCCATCATTGCGAT
AAAGGAAAGGCTATCATTCAAGATCTCTCTGCCGACAGTGGTCCCAAAGATGGACCCCCACCCACGAGGA
GCATCGTGGAAAAAGAAGAGGTTCCAACCACGTCTACAAAGCAAGTGGATTGATGTGACATCTCCACTGA
CGTAAGGGATGACGCACAATCCCACTATCCTTCGCAAGACCCTTCCTCTATATAAGGAAGTTCATTTCAT
TTGGAGAGGACACGCTCGAGTATAAGAGCTCATTTTTACAACAATTACCAACAACAACAAACAACAAACA
ACATTACAATTACATTTACAATTATCGATACAATGGACAAGAAGTACTCCATTGGGCTCGATATCGGCAC
AAACAGCGTCGGCTGGGCCGTCATTACGGACGAGTACAAGGTGCCGAGCAAAAAATTCAAAGTTCTGGGC
AATACCGATCGCCACAGCATAAAGAAGAACCTCATTGGCGCCCTCCTGTTCGACTCCGGGGAGACGGCCG
AAGCCACGCGGCTCAAAAGAACAGCACGGCGCAGATATACCCGCAGAAAGAATCGGATCTGCTACCTGCA
GGAGATCTTTAGTAATGAGATGGCTAAGGTGGATGACTCTTTCTTCCATAGGCTGGAGGAGTCCTTTTTG
GTGGAGGAGGATAAAAAGCACGAGCGCCACCCAATCTTTGGCAATATCGTGGACGAGGTGGCGTACCATG
AAAAGTACCCAACCATATATCATCTGAGGAAGAAGCTTGTAGACAGTACTGATAAGGCTGACTTGCGGTT
GATCTATCTCGCGCTGGCGCATATGATCAAATTTCGGGGACACTTCCTCATCGAGGGGGACCTGAACCCA
GACAACAGCGATGTCGACAAACTCTTTATCCAACTGGTTCAGACTTACAATCAGCTTTTCGAAGAGAACC
CGATCAACGCATCCGGAGTTGACGCCAAAGCAATCCTGAGCGCTAGGCTGTCCAAATCCCGGCGGCTCGA
AAACCTCATCGCACAGCTCCCTGGGGAGAAGAAGAACGGCCTGTTTGGTAATCTTATCGCCCTGTCACTC
GGGCTGACCCCCAACTTTAAATCTAACTTCGACCTGGCCGAAGATACTAAGCTTCAACTGAGCAAAGACA
CCTACGATGATGATCTCGACAATCTGCTGGCCCAGATCGGCGACCAGTACGCAGACCTTTTTTTGGCGGC
AAAGAACCTGTCAGACGCCATTCTGCTGAGTGATATTCTGCGAGTGAACACGGAGATCACCAAAGCTCCG
CTGAGCGCTAGTATGATCAAGCTGTATGATGAGCACCACCAAGACTTGACTTTGCTGAAGGCCCTTGTCA
GACAGCAACTGCCTGAGAAGTACAAGGAAATTTTCTTCGATCAGTCTAAAAATGGCTACGCCGGATACAT
TGACGGCGGAGCAAGCCAGGAGGAATTTTACAAATTTATTAAGCCCATCTTGGAAAAAATGGACGGCACC
GAGGAGCTGCTGGTAAAGCTTAACAGAGAAGATCTGTTGCGCAAACAGCGCACTTTCGACAATGGAATCA
TCCCCCACCAGATTCACCTGGGCGAACTGCACGCTATCCTCAGGCGGCAAGAGGATTTCTACCCCTTTTT
GAAAGATAACAGGGAAAAGATTGAGAAAATCCTCACATTTCGGATACCCTACTATGTAGGCCCCCTCGCC
CGGGGAAATTCCAGATTCGCGTGGATGACTCGCAAATCAGAAGAGACTATCACTCCCTGGAACTTCGAGA
AGGTCGTGGATAAGGGGGCCTCTGCCCAGTCCTTCATCGAAAGGATGACTAACTTTGATAAAAATCTGCC
TAACGAAAAGGTGCTTCCTAAACACTCTCTGCTGTACGAGTACTTCACAGTTTATAACGAGCTCACCAAG
GTCAAATACGTCACAGAAGGGATGAGAAAGCCAGCATTCCTGTCTGGAGATCAGAAGAAAGCTATCGTGG
ACCTCCTCTTCAAGACGAACCGGAAAGTTACCGTGAAACAGCTCAAAGAAGATTATTTCAAAAAGATTGA
ATGTTTCGACTCTGTTGAAATCAGCGGAGTGGAGGATCGCTTCAACGCATCCCTGGGAACGTATCACGAT
CTCCTGAAAATCATTAAAGACAAGGACTTCCTGGACAATGAGGAGAACGAGGACATTCTTGAGGACATTG
TCCTCACCCTTACGTTGTTTGAAGATAGGGAGATGATTGAAGAACGCTTGAAAACTTACGCTCATCTCTT
CGACGACAAAGTCATGAAACAGCTCAAGAGGCGCCGATATACAGGATGGGGGCGGCTGTCAAGAAAACTG
ATCAATGGGATCCGAGACAAGCAGAGTGGAAAGACAATCCTGGATTTTCTTAAGTCCGATGGATTTGCCA
ACCGGAACTTCATCCAGTTGATCCATGATGACTCTCTCACCTTTAAGGAGGACATCCAGAAAGCACAAGT
TTCTGGCCAGGGGGACAGTCTCCACGAGCACATCGCTAATCTTGCAGGTAGCCCAGCTATCAAAAAGGGA
ATACTGCAGACCGTTAAGGTCGTGGATGAACTCGTCAAAGTAATGGGAAGGCATAAGCCCGAGAATATCG
TTATCGAGATGGCCCGAGAGAACCAAACTACCCAGAAGGGACAGAAGAACAGTAGGGAAAGGATGAAGAG
GATTGAAGAGGGTATAAAAGAACTGGGGTCCCAAATCCTTAAGGAACACCCAGTTGAAAACACCCAGCTT
CAGAATGAGAAGCTCTACCTGTACTACCTGCAGAACGGCAGGGACATGTACGTGGATCAGGAACTGGACA
TCAATCGGCTCTCCGACTACGACGTGGATCATATCGTGCCCCAGTCTTTTCTCAAAGATGATTCTATTGA
TAATAAAGTGTTGACAAGATCCGATAAAAATAGAGGGAAGAGTGATAACGTCCCCTCAGAAGAAGTTGTC
AAGAAAATGAAAAATTATTGGCGGCAGCTGCTGAACGCCAAACTGATCACACAACGGAAGTTCGATAATC
TGACTAAGGCTGAACGAGGTGGCCTGTCTGAGTTGGATAAAGCCGGCTTCATCAAAAGGCAGCTTGTTGA
GACACGCCAGATCACCAAGCACGTGGCCCAAATTCTCGATTCACGCATGAACACCAAGTACGATGAAAAT
GACAAACTGATTCGAGAGGTGAAAGTTATTACTCTGAAGTCTAAGCTGGTTTCAGATTTCAGAAAGGACT
TTCAGTTTTATAAGGTGAGAGAGATCAACAATTACCACCATGCGCATGATGCCTACCTGAATGCAGTGGT
AGGCACTGCACTTATCAAAAAATATCCCAAGCTTGAATCTGAATTTGTTTACGGAGACTATAAAGTGTAC
GATGTTAGGAAAATGATCGCAAAGTCTGAGCAGGAAATAGGCAAGGCCACCGCTAAGTACTTCTTTTACA
GCAATATTATGAATTTTTTCAAGACCGAGATTACACTGGCCAATGGAGAGATTCGGAAGCGACCACTTAT
CGAAACAAACGGAGAAACAGGAGAAATCGTGTGGGACAAGGGTAGGGATTTCGCGACAGTCCGGAAGGTC
CTGTCCATGCCGCAGGTGAACATCGTTAAAAAGACCGAAGTACAGACCGGAGGCTTCTCCAAGGAAAGTA
TCCTCCCGAAAAGGAACAGCGACAAGCTGATCGCACGCAAAAAAGATTGGGACCCCAAGAAATACGGCGG
ATTCGATTCTCCTACAGTCGCTTACAGTGTACTGGTTGTGGCCAAAGTGGAGAAAGGGAAGTCTAAAAAA
CTCAAAAGCGTCAAGGAACTGCTGGGCATCACAATCATGGAGCGATCAAGCTTCGAAAAAAACCCCATCG
ACTTTCTCGAGGCGAAAGGATATAAAGAGGTCAAAAAAGACCTCATCATTAAGCTTCCCAAGTACTCTCT
CTTTGAGCTTGAAAACGGCCGGAAACGAATGCTCGCTAGTGCGGGCGTACTGCAGAAAGGTAACGAGCTG
GCACTGCCCTCTAAATACGTTAATTTCTTGTATCTGGCCAGCCACTATGAAAAGCTCAAAGGATCTCCCG
AAGATAATGAGCAGAAGCAGCTGTTCGTGGAACAACACAAACACTACCTTGATGAGATCATCGAGCAAAT
AAGCGAATTCTCCAAAAGAGTGATCCTCGCCGACGCTAACCTCGATAAGGTGCTTTCTGCTTACAATAAG
CACAGGGATAAGCCCATCAGGGAGCAGGCAGAAAACATTATCCACTTGTTTACTCTGACCAACTTGGGCG
CGCCTGCAGCCTTCAAGTACTTCGACACCACCATAGACAGAAAGCGGTACACCTCTACAAAGGAGGTCCT
GGACGCCACACTGATTCATCAGTCAATTACGGGGCTCTATGAAACAAGAATCGACCTCTCTCAGCTCGGT
GGAGACAGCAGGGCTGACCCCAAGAAGAAGAGGAAGGTGGGTTCGATGGTGAGCAAGGGCGAGGAGCTGT
TCACCGGGGTGGTGCCCATCCTGGTCGAGCTGGACGGCGACGTAAACGGCCACAAGTTCAGCGTGTCCGG
CGAGGGCGAGGGCGATGCCACCTACGGCAAGCTGACCCTGAAGTTCATCTGCACCACCGGCAAGCTGCCC
GTGCCCTGGCCCACCCTCGTGACCACCTTCGGCTACGGCCTGCAGTGCTTCGCCCGCTACCCCGACCACA
TGAAGCAGCACGACTTCTTCAAGTCCGCCATGCCCGAAGGCTACGTCCAGGAGCGCACCATCTTCTTCAA
GGACGACGGCAACTACAAGACCCGCGCCGAGGTGAAGTTCGAGGGCGACACCCTGGTGAACCGCATCGAG
CTGAAGGGCATCGACTTCAAGGAGGACGGCAACATCCTGGGGCACAAGCTGGAGTACAACTACAACAGCC
ACAACGTCTATATCATGGCCGACAAGCAGAAGAACGGCATCAAGGTGAACTTCAAGATCCGCCACAACAT
CGAGGACGGCAGCGTGCAGCTCGCCGACCACTACCAGCAGAACACCCCCATCGGCGACGGCCCCGTGCTG
CTGCCCGACAACCACTACCTGAGCTACCAGTCCGCCCTGAGCAAAGACCCCAACGAGAAGCGCGATCACA
TGGTCCTGCTGGAGTTCGTGACCGCCGCCGGGATCACTCTCGGCATGGACGAGCTGTACAAGTGAGCTTG
TCAAGCAGATCGTTCAAACATTTGGCAATAAAGTTTCTTAAGATTGAATCCTGTTGCCGGTCTTGCGATG
ATTATCATATAATTTCTGTTGAATTACGTTAAGCATGTAATAATTAACATGTAATGCATGACGTTATTTA
TGAGATGGGTTTTTATGATTAGAGTCCCGCAATTATACATTTAATACGCGATAGAAAACAAAATATAGCG
CGCAAACTAGGATAAATTATCGCGCGCGGTGTCATCTATGTTACTAGATCGACGCT
Features (pLannotate 1.2.2; 13 found; start..end, strand, type, name):
     42..66      +  misc_feature   RB T-DNA repeat: right border repeat from nopaline C58 T-DNA
    178..198     -  CDS            TetR (fragment): tetracycline resistance regulatory protein; tetR
    225..1370    -  CDS            trfA: TRFA_ECOLX - Experimental evidence at protein level: Swiss-Prot protein existence level 1. Also involved in plasmid copy number control, promoting intermolecular coupling of protein bound iterons at oriV, which inhibits replication initiation. From Escherichia coli.
   1706..2294    -  rep_origin     ori: high-copy-number ColE1/pMB1/pBR322/pUC origin of replication
   2465..3325    -  CDS            AmpR: β-lactamase; bla; confers resistance to ampicillin, carbenicillin, and related antibiotics
   3326..3430    -  promoter       AmpR promoter: bla
   3517..4148    -  rep_origin     oriV: incP origin of replication
   4240..4264    +  misc_feature   LB T-DNA repeat: left border repeat from nopaline C58 T-DNA
   4450..5126    +  promoter       CaMV 35S promoter (enhanced): cauliflower mosaic virus 35S promoter with a duplicated enhancer region
   5151..5204    +  misc_feature   TMV Ω: translational enhancer from the tobacco mosaic virus 5'-leader sequence (Gallie et al., 1988)
   5213..9316    +  CDS            Cas9: Cas9 (Csn1) endonuclease from the Streptococcus pyogenes Type II CRISPR/Cas system generates RNA-guided double strand breaks in DNA
   9356..10072   +  CDS            EYFP: EYFP is a basic (constitutively fluorescent) green/yellow fluorescent protein published in 1996, derived from Aequorea victoria. It is reported to be a very rapidly-maturing weak dimer with high acid sensitivity.
  10088..10340   +  terminator     NOS terminator: nopaline synthase terminator and poly(A) signal
