[The description below was written by a language model from this plasmid's Addgene catalogue record and pLannotate feature annotations shown in this document.]
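Description:
pEPOR1CB0112 is a Level 1 Golden Gate (MoClo-style) plant expression cassette built in the pICH47742 acceptor backbone and designed to express the xCas9 3.7 nuclease in dicotyledonous plants. The 10.3 kb plasmid is a binary-type vector. The feature table shows nopaline C58 left and right T-DNA border repeats flanking the cassette, together with an incP oriV and the trfA replication initiator, a broad-host-range pair of the kind used for maintenance in Agrobacterium. A high-copy ColE1/pUC origin supports propagation in E. coli, and selection in bacteria is by ampicillin through the bla gene and its native promoter. A short TetR fragment is also annotated and appears to be a backbone remnant.

The transcription unit was assembled from four standard parts using BsaI, and the BsaI sites were destroyed in the process. An enhanced CaMV 35S promoter with a duplicated enhancer region, followed by the tobacco mosaic virus Ω leader acting as a translational enhancer, drives a Streptococcus pyogenes Cas9 coding sequence. The record identifies this sequence as the xCas9 3.7 variant, supplied without a stop codon, so it reads through into a C-terminal YFP tag (annotated as EYFP), which should allow expression of the nuclease fusion to be followed by fluorescence. The nopaline synthase terminator provides transcription termination and polyadenylation.

No guide RNA cassette or plant selectable marker is annotated. This fits its role as a Level 1 module meant to be combined with other units in higher-level assemblies. It was deposited as part of a toolkit comparing the efficiency and specificity of different Cas nucleases for plant genome engineering.
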