Addgene plasmid #117548: pEPOR1CB0112
Purpose: Level 1 Golden Gate Cassette: xCas9 3.7 expression cassette for dicotyledonous plants
Depositing lab: Nicola Patron. Depositing organization: Earlham Institute. Publication: Comparison of efficiency and specificity of CRISPR-associated (Cas) nucleases in plants: An expanded toolkit for precision genome engineering. Raitskin O, Schudoma C, West A, Patron NJ. PLoS One. 2019 Feb 27;14(2):e0211598. doi: 10.1371/journal.pone.0211598. eCollection 2019. PubMed 30811422.
Backbone
  Vector backbone: pICH47742
  Vector type: Plant Expression
Growth in bacteria
  Bacterial resistance: Ampicillin, 100 μg/mL
  Growth temperature: 37°C
  Growth strain: DH5alpha
  Copy number: High Copy
Gene/Insert
  Gene/Insert name: 2x35S+5'UTR OMEGA (pICH51288) + Sp-xCas9 3.7 (no stop codon) (pEPOR0SP0011) + YFP (pICSL50005) + Nos (pICH41421)
  Species: Synthetic
  Promoter: 2x35S+5'UTR OMEGA (pICH51288)
  Cloning method: Restriction Enzyme; 5′ cloning site BsaI (destroyed during cloning); 3′ cloning site BsaI (destroyed during cloning)
Terms and licenses: Academic/Nonprofit Terms; Industry Terms: Not Available to Industry
Depositor comments: Promoter/5'UTR: 2x35S+5'UTR OMEGA (pICH51288) +CDS: Sp-xCas9 3.7 (no stop codon) (pEPOR0SP0011) +c-terminal tag: YFP (pICSL50005) +3'UTR/terminator: Nos (pICH41421) Please visit https://www.biorxiv.org/content/early/2018/09/20/422766 for BioRxiv preprint
How to cite: pEPOR1CB0112 was a gift from Nicola Patron (Addgene plasmid # 117548 ; http://n2t.net/addgene:117548 ; RRID:Addgene_117548)
